>Addgene plasmid #180715 | pMYT062 | addgene full sequence | sequence record 369706 | Addgene NGS Result
CATGCGTCTCATGCTGCCATTCTTCGATAACCGCTCGTAAGTTCTGCGGTCGGCGATGAACTGAGACGAC
TGTCTAGAGCATGAATTCGTGGCTTTACCTCGTATTGCGCGTACTGGGTTCGAGTTCCCTGATCCGTATG
TCGAATGGCTACCAGGCTGACGACGATGATATGAGCGTGCATCGGCATCTTGCGGTGTTGATTAGCTGCC
ACTGGTGGCTGTCCTACATCAGCCTCATGTGGTCTAGGTCTGCGCGGCCGCACGGTTATCCACAGAATCA
GGGGATAACGCAGGAAAGAACATGTGAGCAAAAGGCCAGCAAAAGGCCAGGAACCGTAAAAAGGCCGCGT
TGCTGGCGTTTTTCCATAGGCTCCGCCCCCCTGACGAGCATCACAAAAATCGACGCTCAAGTCAGAGGTG
GCGAAACCCGACAGGACTATAAAGATACCAGGCGTTTCCCCCTGGAAGCTCCCTCGTGCGCTCTCCTGTT
CCGACCCTGCCGCTTACCGGATACCTGTCCGCCTTTCTCCCTTCGGGAAGCGTGGCGCTTTCTCATAGCT
CACGCTGTAGGTATCTCAGTTCGGTGTAGGTCGTTCGCTCCAAGCTGGGCTGTGTGCACGAACCCCCCGT
TCAGCCCGACCGCTGCGCCTTATCCGGTAACTATCGTCTTGAGTCCAACCCGGTAAGACACGACTTATCG
CCACTGGCAGCAGCCACTGGTAACAGGATTAGCAGAGCGAGGTATGTAGGCGGTGCTACAGAGTTCTTGA
AGTGGTGGCCTAACTACGGCTACACTAGAAGAACAGTATTTGGTATCTGCGCTCTGCTGAAGCCAGTTAC
CTTCGGAAAAAGAGTTGGTAGCTCTTGATCCGGCAAACAAACCACCGCTGGTAGCGGTGGTTTTTTTGTT
TGCAAGCAGCAGATTACGCGCAGAAAAAAAGGATCTCAAGAAGATCCTTTGATCTTTTCTACGGGGTCTG
ACGCTCAGTGGAACGAAAACTCACGTTAAGGGATTTTGGTCATGACAGGTGGCACTTTTCGGGGAAATGT
GCGCGGAACCCCTATTTGTTTATTTTTCTAAATACATTCAAATATGTATCCGCTCATGAGACAATAACCC
TGATAAATGCTTCAATAATATTGAAAAAGGAAGAGTATGAGTATTCAACATTTCCGTGTCGCCCTTATTC
CCTTTTTTGCGGCATTTTGCCTTCCTGTTTTTGCTCACCCAGAAACGCTGGTGAAAGTAAAAGATGCTGA
AGATCAGTTGGGTGCACGAGTGGGTTACATCGAACTGGATCTCAACAGCGGTAAGATCCTTGAGAGTTTT
CGCCCCGAAGAACGTTTTCCAATGATGAGCACTTTTAAAGTTCTGCTATGTGGCGCGGTATTATCCCGTA
TTGACGCCGGGCAAGAGCAACTCGGTCGCCGCATACACTATTCTCAGAATGACTTGGTTGAGTACTCACC
AGTCACAGAAAAGCATCTTACGGATGGCATGACAGTAAGAGAATTATGCAGTGCTGCCATAACCATGAGT
GATAACACTGCGGCCAACTTACTTCTGACAACGATCGGAGGACCGAAGGAGCTAACCGCTTTTTTGCACA
ACATGGGGGATCATGTAACTCGCCTTGATCGTTGGGAACCGGAGCTGAATGAAGCCATACCAAACGACGA
GCGTGACACCACGATGCCTGTAGCAATGGCAACAACGTTGCGCAAACTATTAACTGGCGAACTACTTACT
CTAGCTTCCCGGCAACAATTAATAGACTGGATGGAGGCGGATAAAGTTGCAGGACCACTTCTGCGCTCGG
CCCTTCCGGCTGGCTGGTTTATTGCTGATAAATCTGGAGCCGGTGAGCGTGGGTCCCGCGGTATCATTGC
AGCACTGGGGCCAGATGGTAAGCCCTCCCGTATCGTAGTTATCTACACGACGGGGAGTCAGGCAACTATG
GATGAACGAAATAGACAGATCGCTGAGATAGGTGCCTCACTGATTAAGCATTGGTAACTGTCAGACCAAG
TTTACTCATATATACTTTAGATTGATTTAAAACTTCATTTTTAATTTAAAAGGATCTAGGTGAAGATCCT
TTTTGATAATCGCGGCCGCTGGACTGTTGTGATATGCCATATATGCAGTGGTGTTCGCCGGCGCTGGTTC
CGGCTGTCTTGCTTAGTTGTGAGTCGCCAGGCAGTCATCGGTATGATCTGTACATGATTCGTCAGTGTGA
GCACCACTGACGAGCAGATTTCGCTGACATGAATATGCTGGTCCCTGCAGAAGGACTAGT
Features (pLannotate 1.2.2; 3 found; start..end, strand, type, name):
    361..949     -  rep_origin     ori: high-copy-number ColE1/pMB1/pBR322/pUC origin of replication
   1052..1156    +  promoter       AmpR promoter: bla
   1157..2017    +  CDS            AmpR: β-lactamase; bla; confers resistance to ampicillin, carbenicillin, and related antibiotics
