[The description below was written by a language model from this plasmid's Addgene catalogue record and pLannotate feature annotations shown in this document.]
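Description:
pMYT062 is a small (about 2.3 kb) synthetic-biology plasmid built on the pYTK095 backbone from the yeast MoClo toolkit (YTK) and belonging to the Multiplex Yeast Toolkit (MYT) extension for engineering Saccharomyces cerevisiae. It is an E. coli-propagated cassette-level plasmid: the annotated features are a high-copy ColE1/pUC-type origin of replication and the β-lactamase gene (AmpR) with its native bla promoter, giving ampicillin selection. No yeast origin, yeast marker, or expression elements are annotated, consistent with a plasmid meant to act as an assembly intermediate rather than to be maintained in yeast itself.

The insert is a synthetic "3/E Spacer Cassette", a spacer sequence flanked by the ConL3 left connector and the ConRE right connector. In the YTK/MYT hierarchical Golden Gate scheme, connectors define the order in which individual transcription-unit cassettes are joined into multigene constructs: each cassette's right connector pairs with the next cassette's left connector, and the ConRE connector marks the final position that links back to the destination vector. A spacer cassette with ConL3 and ConRE therefore works as a non-coding filler spanning from the position that begins with ConL3 to the end of the assembly, allowing a multigene vector to be closed when fewer transcription units are being assembled than the destination format accommodates. The automated annotation does not detect the connectors or spacer, so their exact coordinates, and the restriction sites used for cloning and assembly, are not given in the record.
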