Addgene plasmid #180715: pMYT062
Purpose: Spacer cassette with ConL3 and ConRE connectors to be used in the Dueber YTK and Ellis MYT systems
Depositing lab: Tom Ellis. Depositing organization: Imperial College London. Publication: A Multiplex MoClo Toolkit for Extensive and Flexible Engineering of Saccharomyces cerevisiae. Shaw WM, Khalil AS, Ellis T. ACS Synth Biol. 2023 Nov 6. doi: 10.1021/acssynbio.3c00423. PubMed 37930278.
Backbone
  Vector backbone: pYTK095
  Backbone manufacturer: John Dueber
  Vector type: Synthetic Biology
Growth in bacteria
  Bacterial resistance: Ampicillin, 100 μg/mL
  Growth temperature: 37°C
  Growth strain: DH5alpha
  Copy number: High Copy
Gene/Insert
  Gene/Insert name: 3/E Spacer Cassette
  Species: Synthetic
  Cloning method: Restriction Enzyme; 5′ cloning site Unknown (unknown if destroyed)
Terms and licenses: Academic/Nonprofit Terms; Industry Terms: Not Available to Industry
How to cite: pMYT062 was a gift from Tom Ellis (Addgene plasmid # 180715 ; http://n2t.net/addgene:180715 ; RRID:Addgene_180715)
